Addgene plasmid #108374: pCI-TPI_WT-TNFalpha_3UTR-xrRNA-4H
Purpose: Expresses wild type TPI reporter; contains partial TNFalpha 3' UTR; enables detection of 5'-3' decay intermediates (xrFrag) and allows detection via northern blot (4H binding sites)
Depositing lab: Niels Gehring. Depositing organization: Universitaet zu Koeln. Publication: Interrogating the degradation pathways of unstable mRNAs with XRN1-resistant sequences. Boehm V, Gerbracht JV, Marx MC, Gehring NH. Nat Commun. 2016 Dec 5;7:13691. doi: 10.1038/ncomms13691. PubMed 27917860.
Backbone
  Vector backbone: pCI-neo
  Backbone manufacturer: Promega
  Vector type: Mammalian Expression
  Selectable markers: Neomycin (select with G418)
Growth in bacteria
  Bacterial resistance: Ampicillin, 100 μg/mL
  Growth temperature: 37°C
  Growth strain: DH5alpha
  Copy number: High Copy
Gene/Insert
  Gene/Insert name: Wild type TPI reporter with partial TNFalpha control 3' UTR, MVE xrRNA and 4H probe binding sites
  Species: H. sapiens (human)
  Entrez Gene: TPI1 (a.k.a. HEL-S-49, TIM, TPI, TPID); TNF (a.k.a. DIF, IMD127, TNF-alpha, TNFA, TNFSF2, TNLG1F)
  Promoter: CMV
  Cloning method: Restriction Enzyme; 5′ cloning site NheI (unknown if destroyed); 3′ cloning site NotI (unknown if destroyed)
  Sequencing primers: 5′ GGTGTCCACTCCCAGTTCA; 3′ TGCATTCTAGTTGTGGTTTGTC
Terms and licenses: Academic/Nonprofit Terms; Industry Terms: Not Available to Industry
Depositor comments: Please see depositor's genbank file in Supplemental Documents for full annotation of the plasmid
How to cite: pCI-TPI_WT-TNFalpha_3UTR-xrRNA-4H was a gift from Niels Gehring (Addgene plasmid # 108374 ; http://n2t.net/addgene:108374 ; RRID:Addgene_108374)
