[The description below was written by a language model from this plasmid's Addgene catalogue record and pLannotate feature annotations shown in this document.]
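Description:
pCI-TPI_WT-TNFalpha_3UTR-xrRNA-4H is a 9.2 kb mammalian expression plasmid built on the Promega pCI-neo backbone and designed as an mRNA decay reporter. It is propagated in E. coli through a high-copy ColE1/pUC-type origin with ampicillin selection (AmpR). An f1 origin is also present. For mammalian cells, an SV40 enhancer/early promoter drives a neomycin phosphotransferase gene followed by a synthetic poly(A) signal, allowing G418 selection of stable transfectants.

The reporter unit, cloned between NheI and NotI, is transcribed from the CMV immediate-early enhancer/promoter through the backbone's chimeric β-globin/immunoglobulin intron. A T7 promoter lies just upstream of the insert. The wild-type human triosephosphate isomerase (TPI1) sequence is annotated as several separated coding fragments spread over about 2.5 kb, which suggests an intron-containing minigene, although the record does not say so explicitly. The isolated matches to mouse Tpi1 and to an mVenus fragment are probably homology-based annotation artefacts. According to the catalogue entry, a partial TNFalpha 3' UTR follows the TPI sequence as a control 3' UTR, but the automated table does not annotate it.

Next come flavivirus elements, an xrRNA and a stem-loop IV fragment, which the record attributes to MVE. These structures stall the 5'-3' exonuclease XRN1, so a stable decay intermediate (xrFrag) accumulates when the transcript is degraded from the 5' end. Four tandem repeats of β-globin-derived sequence correspond to the 4H probe binding sites, which allow northern blot detection of both full-length mRNA and xrFrag. The SV40 poly(A) signal lies beyond them. The plasmid is used to study the degradation pathways of unstable mRNAs.
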