Features (pLannotate 1.2.2; 34 found; start..end, strand, type, name):
    140..517     +  enhancer       CMV enhancer: human cytomegalovirus immediate early enhancer
    518..729     +  promoter       CMV promoter: human cytomegalovirus (CMV) immediate early promoter
    890..1022    +  intron         chimeric intron: chimera between introns from human β-globin and immunoglobulin heavy chain genes
   1067..1085    +  promoter       T7 promoter: promoter for bacteriophage T7 RNA polymerase
   1108..1221    +  CDS            TPI1 (fragment): TPIS_HUMAN - Also known as TPI. Experimental evidence at protein level: Swiss-Prot protein existence level 1. It is also responsible for the non-negligible production of methylglyoxal a reactive cytotoxic side-product that modifies and can alter proteins, DNA and lipids. From Homo sapiens (Human).
   2130..2486    +  CDS            Tpi1 (fragment): TPIS_MOUSE - Also known as Tpi. Experimental evidence at protein level: Swiss-Prot protein existence level 1. It is also responsible for the non-negligible production of methylglyoxal a reactive cytotoxic side-product that modifies and can alter proteins, DNA and lipids. From Mus musculus (Mouse).
   2540..3064    +  CDS            TPI1 (fragment): TPIS_HUMAN - Also known as TPI. Experimental evidence at protein level: Swiss-Prot protein existence level 1. It is also responsible for the non-negligible production of methylglyoxal a reactive cytotoxic side-product that modifies and can alter proteins, DNA and lipids. From Homo sapiens (Human).
   3340..3429    +  CDS            TPI1 (fragment): TPIS_HUMAN - Also known as TPI. Experimental evidence at protein level: Swiss-Prot protein existence level 1. It is also responsible for the non-negligible production of methylglyoxal a reactive cytotoxic side-product that modifies and can alter proteins, DNA and lipids. From Homo sapiens (Human).
   3558..3671    +  CDS            TPI1 (fragment): TPIS_HUMAN - Also known as TPI. Experimental evidence at protein level: Swiss-Prot protein existence level 1. It is also responsible for the non-negligible production of methylglyoxal a reactive cytotoxic side-product that modifies and can alter proteins, DNA and lipids. From Homo sapiens (Human).
   4165..4212    +  CDS            VN155(I152L) (fragment): improved N-terminal fragment of mVenus for use in bimolecular fluorescence complementation (BiFC) (Kodama and Hu, 2010)
   4219..4297    +  ncRNA          Flavi xrRNA: Accession: RF03547 - General Flavivirus exoribonuclease-resistant RNA element
   4379..4447    +  ncRNA          Flavivirus SLIV (fragment): Accession: RF01415 - Flavivirus 3'UTR stem loop IV
   4443..4532    +  CDS            HBB_OTOBE (fragment): Experimental evidence at protein level: Swiss-Prot protein existence level 1. Involved in oxygen transport from the lung to the various peripheral tissues. From Otospermophilus beecheyi (California ground squirrel) (Spermophilus beecheyi).
   4536..4559    +  polyA_signal   β-globin poly(A) (fragment): human β-globin polyadenylation signal
   4567..4638    +  CDS            HBB (fragment): HBB_PONPY - Experimental evidence at transcript level: Swiss-Prot protein existence level 2. Involved in oxygen transport from the lung to the various peripheral tissues. From Pongo pygmaeus (Bornean orangutan).
   4642..4665    +  polyA_signal   β-globin poly(A) (fragment): human β-globin polyadenylation signal
   4673..4744    +  CDS            HBB (fragment): HBB_PONPY - Experimental evidence at transcript level: Swiss-Prot protein existence level 2. Involved in oxygen transport from the lung to the various peripheral tissues. From Pongo pygmaeus (Bornean orangutan).
   4748..4771    +  polyA_signal   β-globin poly(A) (fragment): human β-globin polyadenylation signal
   4779..4850    +  CDS            HBB (fragment): HBB_PONPY - Experimental evidence at transcript level: Swiss-Prot protein existence level 2. Involved in oxygen transport from the lung to the various peripheral tissues. From Pongo pygmaeus (Bornean orangutan).
   4854..4877    +  polyA_signal   β-globin poly(A) (fragment): human β-globin polyadenylation signal
   4899..4916    -  promoter       T3 promoter (fragment): promoter for bacteriophage T3 RNA polymerase
   4934..5055    -  polyA_signal   SV40 poly(A) signal: SV40 polyadenylation signal
   5078..5146    -  CDS            large T antigen (fragment): large T antigen from SV40 (simian virus 40)
   5170..5237    +  CDS            lacZα (fragment): LacZα fragment of β-galactosidase; lacZ fragment
   5241..5669    +  rep_origin     f1 ori (sequence partly withheld): f1 bacteriophage origin of replication; arrow indicates direction of (+) strand synthesis
   5697..5748    -  misc_feature   bom (fragment): basis of mobility region from pBR322
   5813..6170    +  promoter       SV40 promoter: SV40 enhancer and early promoter
   6221..7012    +  CDS            neo: KKA2_KLEPN - Also known as kan, nptII. Experimental evidence at protein level: Swiss-Prot protein existence level 1. Resistance to kanamycin, neomycin, paromomycin, ribostamycin, butirosin and gentamicin B. From Klebsiella pneumoniae.
   7079..7127    +  polyA_signal   poly(A) signal: synthetic polyadenylation signal
   7147..7201    -  misc_feature   bom (fragment): basis of mobility region from pBR322
   7303..7338    -  CDS            rop (fragment): Rop protein, which maintains plasmids at low copy number; rop
   7433..7537    +  promoter       AmpR promoter: bla
   7538..8398    +  CDS            AmpR: β-lactamase; bla; confers resistance to ampicillin, carbenicillin, and related antibiotics
   8569..9157    +  rep_origin     ori: high-copy-number ColE1/pMB1/pBR322/pUC origin of replication
>Addgene plasmid #108374 | pCI-TPI_WT-TNFalpha_3UTR-xrRNA-4H | addgene full sequence | sequence record 214321 | Addgene NGS Result
TCAATATTGGCCATTAGCCATATTATTCATTGGTTATATAGCATAAATCAATATTGGCTATTGGCCATTG
CATACGTTGTATCTATATCATAATATGTACATTTATATTGGCTCATGTCCAATATGACCGCCATGTTGGC
ATTGATTATTGACTAGTTATTAATAGTAATCAATTACGGGGTCATTAGTTCATAGCCCATATATGGAGTT
CCGCGTTACATAACTTACGGTAAATGGCCCGCCTGGCTGACCGCCCAACGACCCCCGCCCATTGACGTCA
ATAATGACGTATGTTCCCATAGTAACGCCAATAGGGACTTTCCATTGACGTCAATGGGTGGAGTATTTAC
GGTAAACTGCCCACTTGGCAGTACATCAAGTGTATCATATGCCAAGTCCGCCCCCTATTGACGTCAATGA
CGGTAAATGGCCCGCCTGGCATTATGCCCAGTACATGACCTTACGGGACTTTCCTACTTGGCAGTACATC
TACGTATTAGTCATCGCTATTACCATGGTGATGCGGTTTTGGCAGTACACCAATGGGCGTGGATAGCGGT
TTGACTCACGGGGATTTCCAAGTCTCCACCCCATTGACGTCAATGGGAGTTTGTTTTGGCACCAAAATCA
ACGGGACTTTCCAAAATGTCGTAACAACTGCGATCGCCCGCCCCGTTGACGCAAATGGGCGGTAGGCGTG
TACGGTGGGAGGTCTATATAAGCAGAGCTCGTTTAGTGAACCGTCAGATCACTAGAAGCTTTATTGCGGT
AGTTTATCACAGTTAAATTGCTAACGCAGTCAGTGCTTCTGACACAACAGTCTCGAACTTAAGCTGCAGT
GACTCTCTTAAGGTAGCCTTGCAGAAGTTGGTCGTGAGGCACTGGGCAGGTAAGTATCAAGGTTACAAGA
CAGGTTTAAGGAGACCAATAGAAACTGGGCTTGTCGAGACAGAGAAGACTCTTGCGTTTCTGATAGGCAC
CTATTGGTCTTACTGACATCCACTTTGCCTTTCTCTCCACAGGTGTCCACTCCCAGTTCAATTACAGCTC
TTAAGGCTAGAGTACTTAATACGACTCACTATAGGCTAGCGCCTCGGCTCCAGCACCATGGCGCCCTCCA
GGAAGTTCTTCGTTGGGGGAAACTGGAAGATGAACGGGCGGAAGCAGAGTCTGGGGGAGCTCATCGGCAC
TCTGAACGCGGCCAAGGTGCCGGCCGACACCGGTAAGCCCTCGCCGAGGAGGGGTCTGGCCGGGCCGGGG
CCGGGGCCGGGGCAGGAGTGGCAGCGCCCTCTCCCGAGGCCCCGAGGCCCCGAGGCCGGTATCCGCGCGG
ACCTGATGCAGGGCTGTGGGACGAGGGCCGCTGGGGTCCGGGCAGGGGCCTCGCAGCCGCAGCCCCGTCG
GTGCGTCGAGGGGGCAGGGCGGAGCACATGATGCCCCTTGGACTATGGGGCAGGTAAGGACGTTTTCTTC
CCTTCGGCAACCTGAACGACTCCCGCCTTCCACGGAAGGGACCGAGCCCGTGCCAAACAGGCTGAGCGAT
TTGGGAGTGAGGAGCCATCCTACCGCTTTCCCCAACCTGGAAACAGCAAAGCGCAAGGCCTCTGAGTCAG
TTAGGTCTCTGCCACCCACGGGCAAAGGATGCTCTCCTCCATCCTCCTTCCTCCCTCCACCGAAATCGGA
GAGCCGCGGGCCTGATCCAAAGAGGCATCCCCTTCTCGTTCATTCCCCAGAGGCCTCAATACAAACCCCA
GGAGTTGGCCCCTCTCCTTTTGCTACAAATCCTTGCCTTGCAAAGGGGAGGTGAGGATGGGCTATTTTAG
AAGGGAAGCAGGGTTGCTCCCTGGAGAATGCTGAGTCTGTGAGGTGCCTATGCCGAGAATAGGTCGAGGA
AATTGGAGCCCCAGCTGTTAAAAGAGCAGAGGGCAGGGTGAGGGCCGTGGCCTCTCAGGGGTATCTGGAA
GGCTCTTCGAGTTGAGTGCAGACCCAGCCTGGGCTGGAAAATGGACAAAGGTCATCTTGCTGGGGTGAAA
AGGGGGAGAGCAGAACCAAGAAGAAGAGGGTGAGGGCTGGGGGGCTCCAGGGCACTGGTTAGGAATTGTG
GGGAATGAAGGCTTTCTTTAGTCTCATCCCCCTGTGGTACCATCTTGTCCTCAGAGGTGGTTTGTGCTCC
CCCTACTGCCTATATCGACTTCGCCCGGCAGAAGCTAGATCCCAAGATTGCTGTGGCTGCGCAGAACTGC
TACAAAGTGACTAATGGGGCTTTTACTGGGGAGATCAGGTGAGATCGAGGTGGAGAGGGGTGTGTGGGAC
CCTTCCCTCACTTTCCTCGTTGAGGGGAAAGCCACAGGGTGGGCTCCCTGCTGAACCTTGGCTTCATCTC
TTCCTTTAGCCCTGGCATGATCAAAGACTGCGGAGCCACGTGGGTGGTCCTGGGGCACTCAGAGAGAAGG
CATGTCTTTGGGGAGTCAGATGAGGTTAGTAGCCAAGAGAGAAGATAAGGGATGTCTTTTTCCAAGAAGG
ATGTCTCACCAAGTCTGTTTCTCAACAGCTGATTGGGCAGAAAGTGGCCCATGCTCTGGCAGAGGGACTC
GGAGTAATCGCCTGCATTGGGGAGAAGCTAGATGAAAGGGAAGCTGGCATCACTGAGAAGGTTGTTTTCG
AGCAGACAAAGGTCATCGCAGGTATCTCTGGAGAAAGGGACCTTTGAGCCTATCCAGGGCCACAGAGACT
CAGAGGGTAGGGTCAGGCCCTGGAGCCTGTCTTGGTCCCCATGCTGATCCAGAAAAGGAAAAAGGGGAGG
GGGAGTGACAATCTTTGCTTGGGGCCTATGACTTCTCCAGCCCCAAGGTAGATGCCACCTGGAAATCCCC
CAATGTCCACTAGGGGGCAGTAGGCCACCGTTCTTCGTACTCCGGAGAACCTGGCTGGAGAGCTCTTTCT
TGTTCACCCTTCCCTCCATCTGTATCTCTGCCCTGCAGATAACGTGAAGGACTGGAGCAAGGTCGTCCTG
GCCTATGAGCCTGTGTGGGCCATTGGTACTGGCAAGACTGCAACACCCCAACAGGTAACCGGGCCCAGGA
GCCCTGCCCTCATCCCAGCCTGCCTCAATAGGTTTGGACAGACACAGCCCACATGGGGCAACCCCTTATT
TCAAAGACACAGAGACCTTGAACCCAGAGACAGTGACTTGTCCAAGGGCATCCAGTCCAGGGCCTGGCTT
GGATCAGAGCCCTGGTACTCTGACTCAGTCAGAAACCACACTAAGTGTCCACTGGTGCCAGTGATTTTTC
CTCTTAGAGAGGCAGAAAAGGTCTTACTTAGGCCAGCTTCTTGTTCTAGGCCCAGGAAGTACACGAGAAG
CTCCGAGGATGGCTGAAGTCCAACGTCTCTGATGCGGTGGCTCAGAGCACCCGTATCATTTATGGAGGTG
AGTGGCTTTGGTTCCCGGCTGAGGTGGAGTGGGCTGAGGACTAGACTGAGCCCTCGGACATGGAGGTGGG
GATGGGGCAGACTCATCCCATTCTTGACCAAGCCCTTGTTCTGCTCCCTTCCCAGGCTCTGTGACTGGGG
CAACCTGCAAGGAGCTGGCCAGCCAGCCTGATGTGGATGGCTTCCTTGTGGGTGGTGCTTCCCTCAAGCC
CGAATTCGTGGACATCATCAATGCCAAACAATGAGCCCCATCCATCTTCCCTACCCTTCCTGCCAAGCCA
GGGACTCGAGCTTGAGAAGACCTCACCTAGAAATTGACACAAGTGGACCTTAGGCCTTCCTCTCTCCAGA
TGTTTCCAGACTTCCTTGAGACACGGAGCCCAGCCCTCCCCATGGAGCCAGCTCCCTCTATTTATGTTTG
CACTTGTGATTATTTATTATTTATTTATTATTTATTTATTTACAGATGAATGTATTTATTTGGGAGACCG
GGGTATCCTGGGGGACCCAATGTAGGAGCTGCCTTGGCTCAGACATGTTTTCCGTGAAAACGGAGCTGAA
CAATAGGCTGTTCCCATGTAGCCCCCTGGCCTCTGTGCCTTCTTTTGATTATGTTTTTTAAAATATTTAT
CTGATTAAGTTGTCTAAACAATGCTGATTTGGTGACCAACTGTCACTCATTGCTGAGCCTCTGCTCCCCA
GGGGAGTTGTGTCTGTAATCGCCCTACTAGTCGAGGTGAGCAAGGGCGAGGAGCTGTTCACCGGGGTGGT
GCCCATCCTGGTGGACTTGATAGTCAGGCCAGCCGGTTAGGCTGCCACCGAAGGTTGGTAGACGGTGCTG
CCTGCGACCAACCCCAGGAGGACTGGGTTACCAAAGCTGATTCTCCACGGTTGGAAAGCCTCCCAGAACC
GTCTCGGAAGAGGAGTCCCTGCCAACAATGGAGATGAAGCCCGTGTCAGATCGCGAAAGCGCCACTTCGC
CGAGGAGTGCAATCTGTGAGGCCCCAGGAGGACTGGGTAAACAGTCGAGCACCCCACCAGTGCAGGCTGC
CTATCAGAAAGTGGTGGCTGGTGTGGCTAATGCCCTGGCCCACAAGTATCACTAAGCTCGCTTTCTTGCT
GTCCAATTTGTCGAGCACCCCACCAGTGCAGGCTGCCTATCAGAAAGTGGTGGCTGGTGTGGCTAATGCC
CTGGCCCACAAGTATCACTAAGCTCGCTTTCTTGCTGTCCAATTTGTCGAGCACCCCACCAGTGCAGGCT
GCCTATCAGAAAGTGGTGGCTGGTGTGGCTAATGCCCTGGCCCACAAGTATCACTAAGCTCGCTTTCTTG
CTGTCCAATTTGTCGAGCACCCCACCAGTGCAGGCTGCCTATCAGAAAGTGGTGGCTGGTGTGGCTAATG
CCCTGGCCCACAAGTATCACTAAGCTCGCTTTCTTGCTGTCCAATTTGTCGACCCGGGCGGCCGCTTCCC
TTTAGTGAGGGTTAATGCTTCGAGCAGACATGATAAGATACATTGATGAGTTTGGACAAACCACAACTAG
AATGCAGTGAAAAAAATGCTTTATTTGTGAAATTTGTGATGCTATTGCTTTATTTGTAACCATTATAAGC
TGCAATAAACAAGTTAACAACAACAATTGCATTCATTTTATGTTTCAGGTTCAGGGGGAGATGTGGGAGG
TTTTTTAAAGCAAGTAAAACCTCTACAAATGTGGTAAAATCCGATAAGGATCGATCCGGGCTGGCGTAAT
AGCGAAGAGGCCCGCACCGATCGCCCTTCCCAACAGTTGCGCAGCCTGAATGGCGAATGG
[124 nt withheld, positions 5241-5364]
C
[91 nt withheld, positions 5366-5456]
A
[49 nt withheld, positions 5458-5506]
CCTTTGACGTTGGAGTCCACGTTCTTT
[37 nt withheld, positions 5534-5570]
ACCCTATCTCGGTCTATTCTTTTGATTTATAAGGGATTTTGCCGATTTCGGCCTATTGGTTAAAAAATGA
GCTGATTTAACAAAAATTTAACGCGAATTTTAACAAAATATTAACGCTTACAATTTCCTGATGCGGTATT
TTCTCCTTACGCATCTGTGCGGTATTTCACACCGCATACGCGGATCTGCGCAGCACCATGGCCTGAAATA
ACCTCTGAAAGAGGAACTTGGTTAGGTACCTTCTGAGGCGGAAAGAACCAGCTGTGGAATGTGTGTCAGT
TAGGGTGTGGAAAGTCCCCAGGCTCCCCAGCAGGCAGAAGTATGCAAAGCATGCATCTCAATTAGTCAGC
AACCAGGTGTGGAAAGTCCCCAGGCTCCCCAGCAGGCAGAAGTATGCAAAGCATGCATCTCAATTAGTCA
GCAACCATAGTCCCGCCCCTAACTCCGCCCATCCCGCCCCTAACTCCGCCCAGTTCCGCCCATTCTCCGC
CCCATGGCTGACTAATTTTTTTTATTTATGCAGAGGCCGAGGCCGCCTCGGCCTCTGAGCTATTCCAGAA
GTAGTGAGGAGGCTTTTTTGGAGGCCTAGGCTTTTGCAAAAAGCTTGATTCTTCTGACACAACAGTCTCG
AACTTAAGGCTAGAGCCACCATGATTGAACAAGATGGATTGCACGCAGGTTCTCCGGCCGCTTGGGTGGA
GAGGCTATTCGGCTATGACTGGGCACAACAGACAATCGGCTGCTCTGATGCCGCCGTGTTCCGGCTGTCA
GCGCAGGGGCGCCCGGTTCTTTTTGTCAAGACCGACCTGTCCGGTGCCCTGAATGAACTGCAGGACGAGG
CAGCGCGGCTATCGTGGCTGGCCACGACGGGCGTTCCTTGCGCAGCTGTGCTCGACGTTGTCACTGAAGC
GGGAAGGGACTGGCTGCTATTGGGCGAAGTGCCGGGGCAGGATCTCCTGTCATCTCACCTTGCTCCTGCC
GAGAAAGTATCCATCATGGCTGATGCAATGCGGCGGCTGCATACGCTTGATCCGGCTACCTGCCCATTCG
ACCACCAAGCGAAACATCGCATCGAGCGAGCACGTACTCGGATGGAAGCCGGTCTTGTCGATCAGGATGA
TCTGGACGAAGAGCATCAGGGGCTCGCGCCAGCCGAACTGTTCGCCAGGCTCAAGGCGCGCATGCCCGAC
GGCGAGGATCTCGTCGTGACCCATGGCGATGCCTGCTTGCCGAATATCATGGTGGAAAATGGCCGCTTTT
CTGGATTCATCGACTGTGGCCGGCTGGGTGTGGCGGACCGCTATCAGGACATAGCGTTGGCTACCCGTGA
TATTGCTGAAGAGCTTGGCGGCGAATGGGCTGACCGCTTCCTCGTGCTTTACGGTATCGCCGCTCCCGAT
TCGCAGCGCATCGCCTTCTATCGCCTTCTTGACGAGTTCTTCTGAGCGGGACTCTGGGGTTCGAAATGAC
CGACCAAGCGACGCCCAACCTGCCATCACGATGGCCGCAATAAAATATCTTTATTTTCATTACATCTGTG
TGTTGGTTTTTTGTGTGAATCGATAGCGATAAGGATCCGCGTATGGTGCACTCTCAGTACAATCTGCTCT
GATGCCGCATAGTTAAGCCAGCCCCGACACCCGCCAACACCCGCTGACGCGCCCTGACGGGCTTGTCTGC
TCCCGGCATCCGCTTACAGACAAGCTGTGACCGTCTCCGGGAGCTGCATGTGTCAGAGGTTTTCACCGTC
ATCACCGAAACGCGCGAGACGAAAGGGCCTCGTGATACGCCTATTTTTATAGGTTAATGTCATGATAATA
ATGGTTTCTTAGACGTCAGGTGGCACTTTTCGGGGAAATGTGCGCGGAACCCCTATTTGTTTATTTTTCT
AAATACATTCAAATATGTATCCGCTCATGAGACAATAACCCTGATAAATGCTTCAATAATATTGAAAAAG
GAAGAGTATGAGTATTCAACATTTCCGTGTCGCCCTTATTCCCTTTTTTGCGGCATTTTGCCTTCCTGTT
TTTGCTCACCCAGAAACGCTGGTGAAAGTAAAAGATGCTGAAGATCAGTTGGGTGCACGAGTGGGTTACA
TCGAACTGGATCTCAACAGCGGTAAGATCCTTGAGAGTTTTCGCCCCGAAGAACGTTTTCCAATGATGAG
CACTTTTAAAGTTCTGCTATGTGGCGCGGTATTATCCCGTATTGACGCCGGGCAAGAGCAACTCGGTCGC
CGCATACACTATTCTCAGAATGACTTGGTTGAGTACTCACCAGTCACAGAAAAGCATCTTACGGATGGCA
TGACAGTAAGAGAATTATGCAGTGCTGCCATAACCATGAGTGATAACACTGCGGCCAACTTACTTCTGAC
AACGATCGGAGGACCGAAGGAGCTAACCGCTTTTTTGCACAACATGGGGGATCATGTAACTCGCCTTGAT
CGTTGGGAACCGGAGCTGAATGAAGCCATACCAAACGACGAGCGTGACACCACGATGCCTGTAGCAATGG
CAACAACGTTGCGCAAACTATTAACTGGCGAACTACTTACTCTAGCTTCCCGGCAACAATTAATAGACTG
GATGGAGGCGGATAAAGTTGCAGGACCACTTCTGCGCTCGGCCCTTCCGGCTGGCTGGTTTATTGCTGAT
AAATCTGGAGCCGGTGAGCGTGGGTCTCGCGGTATCATTGCAGCACTGGGGCCAGATGGTAAGCCCTCCC
GTATCGTAGTTATCTACACGACGGGGAGTCAGGCAACTATGGATGAACGAAATAGACAGATCGCTGAGAT
AGGTGCCTCACTGATTAAGCATTGGTAACTGTCAGACCAAGTTTACTCATATATACTTTAGATTGATTTA
AAACTTCATTTTTAATTTAAAAGGATCTAGGTGAAGATCCTTTTTGATAATCTCATGACCAAAATCCCTT
AACGTGAGTTTTCGTTCCACTGAGCGTCAGACCCCGTAGAAAAGATCAAAGGATCTTCTTGAGATCCTTT
TTTTCTGCGCGTAATCTGCTGCTTGCAAACAAAAAAACCACCGCTACCAGCGGTGGTTTGTTTGCCGGAT
CAAGAGCTACCAACTCTTTTTCCGAAGGTAACTGGCTTCAGCAGAGCGCAGATACCAAATACTGTTCTTC
TAGTGTAGCCGTAGTTAGGCCACCACTTCAAGAACTCTGTAGCACCGCCTACATACCTCGCTCTGCTAAT
CCTGTTACCAGTGGCTGCTGCCAGTGGCGATAAGTCGTGTCTTACCGGGTTGGACTCAAGACGATAGTTA
CCGGATAAGGCGCAGCGGTCGGGCTGAACGGGGGGTTCGTGCACACAGCCCAGCTTGGAGCGAACGACCT
ACACCGAACTGAGATACCTACAGCGTGAGCTATGAGAAAGCGCCACGCTTCCCGAAGGGAGAAAGGCGGA
CAGGTATCCGGTAAGCGGCAGGGTCGGAACAGGAGAGCGCACGAGGGAGCTTCCAGGGGGAAACGCCTGG
TATCTTTATAGTCCTGTCGGGTTTCGCCACCTCTGACTTGAGCGTCGATTTTTGTGATGCTCGTCAGGGG
GGCGGAGCCTATGGAAAAACGCCAGCAACGCGGCCTTTTTACGGTTCCTGGCCTTTTGCTGGCCTTTTGC
TCACATGGCTCGACAGATCT
